>Addgene plasmid #242154 | pDest_PANCEd_AraC_R2_S170_LOV_P1.1_C3 | addgene full sequence | sequence record 492357 | Addgene NGS Result
AACGCCAGCAACGCGGCCTTTTTACGGTTCCTGGCCTTTTGCTGGCCTTTTGCTCACATGTTCTTTCCTG
CGTTATCCCCTGATTCTGTGGATAACCGTATTACCGCCTTTGAGTGAGCTGATACCGCTCGCCGCAGCCG
AACGACCGAGCGCAGCGAGTCAGTGAGCGAGGAAGCGGAAGAGCGCCACGGTGATTCATTCTGCTAACCA
GTAAGGCAACCCCGCCAGCCTAGCCGGGTCCTCAACGACAGGAGCACGATCATGCTAGTCATGCCCCGCG
CCCACCGGAAGGAGCTGACTGGGTTGAAGGCTCTCAAGGGCATCGGTCGAGATCCCGGTGCCTAATGAGT
GAGCTAACTTACATTAATTGCGTTGCGCTCACTGCCCGCTTTCCAGTCGGGAAACCTGTCGTGCCAGCTG
CATTAATGAATCGGCCAACGCGCGGGGAGAGGCGGTTTGCGTATTGGGCGCCAGGGTGGTTTTTCTTTTC
ACCAGTGACACGGGCAACAGCTGATTGCCCTTCACCGCCTGGCCCTGAGAGAGTTGCAGCAAGCGGTCCA
CGCTGGTTTGCCCCAGCAGGCGAAAATCCTGTTTGATGGTGGTTAACGGCGGGATATAACATGAGCTGTC
TTCGGTATCGTCGTATCCCACTACCGAGATATCCGCACCAACGCGCAGCCCGGACTCGGTAATGGCGCGC
ATTGCGCCCAGCGCCATCTGATCGTTGGCAACCAGCATCGCAGTGGGAACGATACCCTCATTCAGCATTT
GCATGGTTTGTTGAAAACCGGACATGGCACTCCAGTCGCCTTCCCGTTCCGCTATCGGCTGAATTTGATT
GCGAGTGAGATATTTATGCCAGCCAGCCAGACGCAGACGCGCCGAGACAGAACTTAATGGGCCCGCTAAC
AGCGCGATTTGCTGGTGACCCAATGCGACCAGATGCTCCACGCCCAGTCGCGTACCGTCTTCATGGGAGA
AAATAATACTGTTGATGGGTGTCTGGTCAGAGACATCAAGAAATAACGCCGGAACATTAGTGCAGGCAGC
TTCCACAGCAATGGCATCCTGGTCATCCAGCGGATAGTTAATGATCAGCCCACTGACGCGTTGCGCGAGA
AGATTGTGCACCGCCGCTTTACAGGCTTCGACGCCGCTTCGTTCTACCATCGACACCACCACGCTGGCAC
CCAGTTGATCGGCGCGAGATTTAATCGCCGCGACAATTTGCGACGGCGCGTGCAGGGCCAGACTGGAGGT
GGCAACGCCAATCAGCAACGACTGTTTGCCCGCCAGTTGTTGTGCCACGCGGTTGGGAATGTAATTCAGC
TCCGCCATCGCCGCTTCCACTTTTTCCCGCGTTTTCGCAGAAACGTGGCTGGCCTGGTTCACCACGCGGG
AAACGGTCTGATAAGAGACACCGGCATACTCTGCGACATCGTATAACGTTACTGGTTTCACATTCACCAC
CCTGAATTGACTCTCTTCCGGGCGCTATCATGCCATACCGCGAAAGGTTTTGCGCCATTCGATGGTGTCC
GGGATCTCGACGCTCTCCCTTATGCGACTCCGATCCCGCAAATTTGACAATTAATCATCCGGCTCGTATA
ATGTGTGGAATTGTGAGCGGATAACAATTGGAGTAAAAAAAAAGGAAAATGTCCGCGAAAGCGCAGAACG
ATCCGCTGCTGCCGGGCTATAGCTTTAACGCACATCTGGTGGCGGGCCTGACCCCGATTGAAGCGAACGG
CTATCTGGATTTTTTTATTGATCGCCCGCTGGGCATGAAAGGCTATATTCTGAACCTGACCATTCGCGGC
CAGGGCGTGGTGAAAAACCAGGGCCGCGAATTTGTGTGCCGCCCGGGCGATATTCTGCTGTTTCCGCCGG
GCGAAATTCATCATTATGGCCGCCATCCGGAAGCGCGAGAATGGTATCATCAGTGGGTGTATTTTCGCCC
GCGCGCGTATTGGCATGAATGGCTGAACTGGCCGAGCATTTTTGCGAACACCGGCTTTTTTCGCCCGGAT
GAAGCGCATCAGCCGCATTTTAGCGATCTGTTTGGCCAGATTATTAACGCGGGCCAGGGCGAAGGCCTCT
ATAGCGAACTGCTGACAATTAACCTGCTGGAACAGCTGCTGCTGCGCCGCATGGAAGCGATTAACGAAAG
CAGCGGTTTAGCCACAACGCTGGAACGCATTGAAAAGAATTTCGTAATCACAGACCCGCGCCTTCCCGAC
AATCCAATTATTTTTGCGTCCGATAGCTTCCTGCAATTAACCGAATACAGCCGCGAAGAAATTCTGGGTC
GTAATTGTCGCTTCCTTCAGGGGCCAGAGACTGACCGTGCTACGGTACGCAAAATCCGCGACGCAATCGA
CAATCAAACGGAAGTCACGGTTCAGTTGATTAACTATACGAAGAGCGGAAAAAAATTCTGGAATTTATTT
CACTTGCAGCCTATGCGTAACCAGAAGGGCGATGTCCAGTATTTCATTGGCGTTCAGCTTGATGGTACCG
AGCATGTTCGCGATGCTGCGGAGCGTGAAGGTGTAATGTTAATTAAAAAGACTGCTGAAAACATTGATGA
GGCGGCCAAAGGGATCCTGCATCCGCCGATGGATAACCGCGTGCGCGAAGCGTGCCAGTATATTAGCGAT
CATCTGGCGGATAGCAACTTTGATATTGCGAGCGTGGCGCAGCATGTGTGCCTGAGCCCTAGCCGCCTGA
GCCATCTGTTTCGCCAGCAGCTGGGCATTAGCGTGCTGAGCTGGCGCGAAGATCAGCGCATTAGCCAGGC
GAAACTGCTGCTGAGCACCACCCGCATGCCGATTGCGACCGTGGGCCTCAACGTGGGCTTTGATGATCAG
CTGTATTTTAGCCGCGTGTTTAAAAAATGCACCGGCGCGAGCCCGAGCGAATTTCGCGCGGGCTGCGAAA
AAAAAGTGAACGATGTGGCGGTGAAACTGAGCGGGTAAGGCTAATGGAGATTTTCAACATGGGCGAGAAG
ATTTTCAGCCTGATACAGATTAAATCAGAACGCAGAAGCGGTCTGATAAAACAGAATTTGCCTGGCGGCA
GTAGCGCGGTGGTCCCACCTGACCCCATGCCGAACTCAGAAGTGAAACGCCGTAGCGCCGATGGTAGTGT
GGGGTATCCCCATGCGAGAGTAGGGAACTGCCAGGCATCAAATAAAACGAAAGGCTCAGTCGAAAGACTG
GGCCTTTCGTTTTATCTGTTGTTTGTCGGTGAACGCTCTCCTGAGTAGGACAAATCCGCCGGGAGCGGAT
TTGAACGTTGCGAAGCAACGGCCCGGAGGGTGGCGGGCAGGACGCCCGCCATAAACTGCCAGGCATCAAA
TTAAGCAGAAGGCCATCCTGACGGATGGCCTTTTCTGAAAGGAGGAACTATATATTCTCACCAATAAAAA
ACGCCCGGCGGCAACCGAGCGTTCTGAACAAATCCAGATGGAGTTCTGAGGTCATTACTGGATCTATCAA
CAGGAGTCCAAGCGAGCTCGATATCAAATTACGCCCCGCCCTGCCACTCATCGCAGTACTGTTGTAATTC
ATTAAGCATTCTGCCGACATGGAAGCCATCACAAACGGCATGATGAACCTGAATCGCCAGCGGCATCAGC
ACCTTGTCGCCTTGCGTATAATATTTGCCCATGGTGAAAACGGGGGCGAAGAAGTTGTCCATATTGGCCA
CGTTTAAATCAAAACTGGTGAAACTCACCCAGGGATTGGCTGAAACGAAAAACATATTCTCAATAAACCC
TTTAGGGAAATAGGCCAGGTTTTCACCGTAACACGCCACATCTTGCGAATATATGTGTAGAAACTGCCGG
AAATCGTCGTGGTATTCACTCAAGAGCGATGAAAACGTTTCAGTTTGCTCATGGAAAACGGTGTAACAAG
GGTGAACACTATCCCATATCACCAGCTCACCGTCTTTCATTGCCATACGAAATTCCGGATGAGCATTCAT
CAGGCGGGCAAGAATGTGAATAAAGGCCGGATAAAACTTGTGCTTATTTTTCTTTACGGTCTTTAAAAAG
GCCGTAATATCCAGCTGAACGGTCTGGTTATAGGTACATTGAGCAACTGACTGAAATGCCTCAAAATGTT
CTTTACGATGCCATTGGGATATATCAACGGTGGTATATCCAGTGATTTTTTTCTCCATTTTAGCTTCCTT
AGCTCCTGAAAATCTCGATAACTAAAAAAATACGCCCGGTAGTGATCTTATTTCATTATGGTGAAAGTTG
GAACCTCTTACGTGCCGATCAACAGTTTTATTGTTCATGACCAAAATCCCTTAACGTGAGTTTTCGTTCC
ACTGAGCGTCAGACCCCGTAGAAAAGATCAAAGGATCTTCTTGAGATCCTTTTTTTCTGCGCGTAATCTG
CTGCTTGCAAACAAAAAAACCACCGCTACCAGCGGTGGTTTGTTTGCCGGATCAAGAGCTACCAACTCTT
TTTCCGAAGGTAACTGGCTTCAGCAGAGCGCAGATACCAAATACTGTCCTTCTAGTGTAGCCGTAGTTAG
GCCACCACTTCAAGAACTCTGTAGCACCGCCTACATACCTCGCTCTGCTAATCCTGTTACCAGTGGCTGC
TGCCAGTGGCGATAAGTCGTGTCTTACCGGGTTGGACTCAAGACGATAGTTACCGGATAAGGCGCAGCGG
TCGGGCTGAACGGGGGGTTCGTGCACACAGCCCAGCTTGGAGCGAACGACCTACACCGAACTGAGATACC
TACAGCGTGAGCTATGAGAAAGCGCCACGCTTCCCGAAGGGAGAAAGGCGGACAGGTATCCGGTAAGCGG
CAGGGTCGGAACAGGAGAGCGCACGAGGGAGCTTCCAGGGGGAAACGCCTGGTATCTTTATAGTCCTGTC
GGGTTTCGCCACCTCTGACTTGAGCGTCGATTTTTGTGATGCTCGTCAGGGGGGCGGAGCCTATGGAAA
Features (pLannotate 1.2.2; 15 found; start..end, strand, type, name):
     48..181     +  rep_origin     RSF ori (fragment): Plasmids containing the RSF 1030 origin of replication can be propagated in E. coli cells that contain additional plasmids with compatible origins.
    266..330     -  CDS            TcR (fragment): tetracycline efflux protein; tet; confers resistance to tetracycline
    345..366     -  protein_bind   CAP binding site: CAP binding activates transcription in the presence of cAMP. E. coli catabolite activator protein
    379..1461    -  CDS            lacI: lac repressor; lacI; The lac repressor binds to the lac operator to inhibit transcription in E. coli. This inhibition can be relieved by adding lactose or isopropyl-β-D-thiogalactopyranoside (IPTG).
   1462..1539    -  promoter       lacI promoter: lacI
   1584..1613    +  promoter       trc promoter: strong E. coli promoter; hybrid between the trp and lac UV5 promoters
   1621..1637    +  protein_bind   lac operator: The lac repressor binds to the lac operator to inhibit transcription in E. coli. This inhibition can be relieved by adding lactose or isopropyl-β-D-thiogalactopyranoside (IPTG). lac repressor encoded by lacI
   2199..2528    +  CDS            SH3: SH3 is a basic (constitutively fluorescent) cyan fluorescent protein published in 2019, derived from Arabidopsis thaliana. It requires the cofactor flavin for fluorescence.
   3070..3185    +  ncRNA          5S rRNA: Accession: RF00001 - 5S ribosomal RNA
   3189..3275    +  terminator     rrnB T1 terminator: Escherichia coli rrnB; transcription terminator T1 from the E. coli rrnB gene
   3367..3394    +  terminator     rrnB T2 terminator: transcription terminator T2 from the E. coli rrnB gene
   3414..3508    -  terminator     lambda t0 terminator: transcription terminator from phage lambda
   3529..4188    -  CDS            CmR: chloramphenicol acetyltransferase; cat; confers resistance to chloramphenicol
   4189..4291    -  promoter       cat promoter: promoter of the E. coli cat gene encoding chloramphenicol acetyltransferase
   4381..4969    +  rep_origin     ori: high-copy-number ColE1/pMB1/pBR322/pUC origin of replication
