[The description below was written by a language model from this plasmid's Addgene catalogue record and pLannotate feature annotations shown in this document.]
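Description:
pDest_PANCEd_AraC_R2_S170_LOV_P1.1_C3 is a 4,969 nt bacterial expression plasmid built on the pDest backbone by Golden Gate assembly. It is maintained in E. coli through a high-copy ColE1/pUC-type origin and selected with chloramphenicol via a cat promoter-driven chloramphenicol acetyltransferase gene followed by a lambda t0 terminator. The annotation also picks up short fragments of an RSF origin and a tetracycline resistance gene. These appear to be backbone remnants rather than functional elements.

The payload is a synthetic light-switchable transcription factor. It consists of the arabinose regulator AraC with an AsLOV2 photosensory domain inserted, judging from the construct name, at around residue S170 and flanked by linkers. The open reading frame itself is not annotated as AraC in the feature table. The only hit within it is a flavin-binding "SH3" fluorescent protein match, which most likely reflects homology to the LOV domain rather than a separate reporter. This clone is the P1.1.3 variant recovered from POGO-PANCE, a phage-assisted non-continuous evolution scheme. It carries the AraC substitutions E3K, R146L, A152T, R251L and E281K, along with D501N in AsLOV2 and S2I in the right linker.

Expression is driven by a trc promoter with a lac operator. A divergently oriented lacI gene under its own promoter supplies the repressor, so the cassette is kept off until IPTG or lactose is added. The record's "sd2" label presumably refers to the ribosome binding site variant, although this is not annotated. Transcription ends at the rrnB T1 and T2 terminators. The plasmid is suited to characterising this evolved allosteric AraC-LOV switch in E. coli, as part of work on phage-assisted evolution of allosteric protein switches.
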