Addgene plasmid #242154: pDest_PANCEd_AraC_R2_S170_LOV_P1.1_C3
Purpose: Expression Plasmid containing a LacI repressed sd2 AraC R2-LOV POGO-PANCE P1.1.3 variant cassette
Depositing lab: Dominik Niopek. Depositing organization: Universitaet Heidelberg. Publication: Phage-assisted evolution of allosteric protein switches. Southern NT, von Bachmann A, Hovsepyan A, Griebl M, Wolf B, Lemmen N, Kroell AS, Westermann S, Mathony J, Niopek D. Nat Commun. 2026 Apr 14;17(1):3498. doi: 10.1038/s41467-026-71717-0. PubMed 41980963.
Backbone
  Vector backbone: pDest
  Vector type: Bacterial Expression
Growth in bacteria
  Bacterial resistance: Chloramphenicol, 25 μg/mL
  Growth temperature: 37°C
  Growth strain: DH5alpha
  Copy number: High Copy
Gene/Insert
  Gene/Insert name: AraC R2 S170 LOV P1.1.3
  Species: Synthetic
  Mutation: AraC: E3K, R146L, A152T, R251L, E281K; AsLOV2: D501N; Right Linker: S2I
  Cloning method: Golden Gate
Terms and licenses: Academic/Nonprofit Terms; Industry Terms: Not Available to Industry
Depositor comments: Please visit https://doi.org/10.1101/2025.06.12.659331 for bioRxiv preprint.
How to cite: pDest_PANCEd_AraC_R2_S170_LOV_P1.1_C3 was a gift from Dominik Niopek (Addgene plasmid # 242154 ; http://n2t.net/addgene:242154 ; RRID:Addgene_242154)
